Addgene plasmid #185625: pEPQD1CB0001
Purpose: MoClo Level 1, position 2 reverse, transcriptional unit for expression of plant codon optimized Cas9 from Streptococcus pyogenes driven by 35S promoter
Depositing lab: Nicola Patron. Depositing organization: Earlham Institute. Publication: Reconstitution of monoterpene indole alkaloid biosynthesis in genome engineered Nicotiana benthamiana. Dudley QM, Jo S, Guerrero DAS, Chhetry M, Smedley MA, Harwood WA, Sherden NH, O'Connor SE, Caputi L, Patron NJ. Commun Biol. 2022 Sep 10;5(1):949. doi: 10.1038/s42003-022-03904-w. PubMed 36088516.
Backbone
  Vector backbone: Unspecified
  Vector type: CRISPR, Synthetic Biology
Growth in bacteria
  Bacterial resistance: Ampicillin, 100 μg/mL
  Growth temperature: 37°C
  Growth strain: DH5alpha
  Copy number: High Copy
Gene/Insert
  Gene/Insert name: SpCas9 (alt name: L1_P2R - 35sPROMshort-Cas9-nosT)
  Species: Streptococcus pyogenes
  Cloning method: Restriction Enzyme; 5′ cloning site unknown (unknown if destroyed); 3′ cloning site unknown (unknown if destroyed)
  Sequencing primers: 5′ CTGGTGGCAGGATATATTGTGGTG; 3′ GAACCCTGTGGTTGGCATGCACATAC
Terms and licenses: Academic/Nonprofit Terms; Industry Terms: Not Available to Industry
How to cite: pEPQD1CB0001 was a gift from Nicola Patron (Addgene plasmid # 185625 ; http://n2t.net/addgene:185625 ; RRID:Addgene_185625)
