[The description below was written by a language model from this plasmid's Addgene catalogue record and pLannotate feature annotations shown in this document.]
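Description:
pEPQD1CB0001 is a MoClo (Golden Gate modular cloning) Level 1 plasmid carrying a single plant transcriptional unit for Cas9, assembled in the "position 2, reverse" acceptor. This means the unit is intended to occupy the second slot, in reverse orientation, when several Level 1 modules are combined into a multigene Level 2 construct. The catalogue entry does not name the backbone, but the feature table shows the layout of a binary vector. Nopaline-type right and left T-DNA border repeats flank the expression cassette. Outside the borders lie an incP oriV with its trfA replication initiator gene, which support broad-host-range replication of the kind used in Agrobacterium. A high-copy ColE1/pUC-type origin and a β-lactamase gene allow propagation and ampicillin selection in E. coli. A very short TetR fragment is also annotated and is probably a backbone remnant rather than a functional element.

The payload is a plant codon-optimized Streptococcus pyogenes Cas9 coding sequence. It is driven by a short version of the CaMV 35S promoter, a strong constitutive plant promoter, and is preceded by the tobacco mosaic virus Ω leader, which enhances translation. The nopaline synthase (NOS) terminator supplies the polyadenylation signal. The feature table does not annotate nuclear localization signals or epitope tags. No guide RNA cassette or plant selection marker is present, so these would come from other modules in a higher-level assembly. The associated publication concerns genome-engineered Nicotiana benthamiana used to reconstitute monoterpene indole alkaloid biosynthesis, which suggests the plasmid serves as the nuclease component for building CRISPR/Cas9 editing constructs for plants.
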