Features (pLannotate 1.2.2; 13 found; start..end, strand, type, name):
     24..44      +  CDS            TetR (fragment): tetracycline resistance regulatory protein; tetR
    156..180     -  misc_feature   RB T-DNA repeat: right border repeat from nopaline C58 T-DNA
    303..648     +  promoter       CaMV 35S promoter: strong constitutive promoter from cauliflower mosaic virus
    600..646     +  promoter       minimal CaMV 35S promoter: minimal 35S promoter from cauliflower mosaic virus
    677..730     +  misc_feature   TMV Ω: translational enhancer from the tobacco mosaic virus 5'-leader sequence (Gallie et al., 1988)
    739..4842    +  CDS            cas9: CAS9_STRP1 - Also known as csn1 From Streptococcus pyogenes serotype M1.
   4891..5143    +  terminator     NOS terminator: nopaline synthase terminator and poly(A) signal
   5254..5278    -  misc_feature   LB T-DNA repeat: left border repeat from nopaline C58 T-DNA
   5370..6001    +  rep_origin     oriV: incP origin of replication
   6088..6192    +  promoter       AmpR promoter: bla
   6193..7053    +  CDS            AmpR: β-lactamase; bla; confers resistance to ampicillin, carbenicillin, and related antibiotics
   7224..7812    +  rep_origin     ori: high-copy-number ColE1/pMB1/pBR322/pUC origin of replication
   8148..9293    +  CDS            trfA: TRFA_ECOLX - Experimental evidence at protein level: Swiss-Prot protein existence level 1. Also involved in plasmid copy number control, promoting intermolecular coupling of protein bound iterons at oriV, which inhibits replication initiation. From Escherichia coli.
>Addgene plasmid #185625 | pEPQD1CB0001 | addgene full sequence | sequence record 368552 | Addgene NGS Result
GGCCTTGTGGGGTCAGTTCCGGCTGGGGGTTCAGCAGCCAGCGCCTGATCTGGGGAACCCTGTGGTTGGC
ATGCACATACAAATGGACGAACGGATAAACCTTTTCACGCCCTTTTAAATATCCGATTATTCTAATAAAC
GCTCTTTTCTCTTAGGTTTACCCGCCAATATATCCTGTCAAACACTGATAGTTTAAACCACTTCGTGCAG
AAGACAATAGTGGAGGTCAACATGGTGGAGCACGACACTCTGGTCTACTCCAAAAATGTCAAAGATACAG
TCTCAGAAGATCAAAGGGCTATTGAGACTTTTCAACAAAGGATAATTTCGGGAAACCTCCTCGGATTCCA
TTGCCCAGCTATCTGTCACTTCATCGAAAGGACAGTAGAAAAGGAAGGTGGCTCCTACAAATGCCATCAT
TGCGATAAAGGAAAGGCTATCATTCAAGATCTCTCTGCCGACAGTGGTCCCAAAGATGGACCCCCACCCA
CGAGGAGCATCGTGGAAAAAGAAGAGGTTCCAACCACGTCTACAAAGCAAGTGGATTGATGTGACATCTC
CACTGACGTAAGGGATGACGCACAATCCCACTATCCTTCGCAAGACCCTTCCTCTATATAAGGAAGTTCA
TTTCATTTGGAGAGGACACGCTCGAGTATAAGAGCTCATTTTTACAACAATTACCAACAACAACAAACAA
CAAACAACATTACAATTACATTTACAATTATCGATACAATGGATAAGAAGTACTCTATCGGACTCGATAT
CGGAACTAACTCTGTGGGATGGGCTGTGATCACCGATGAGTACAAGGTGCCATCTAAGAAGTTCAAGGTT
CTCGGAAACACCGATAGGCACTCTATCAAGAAAAACCTTATCGGTGCTCTCCTCTTCGATTCTGGTGAAA
CTGCTGAGGCTACCAGACTCAAGAGAACCGCTAGAAGAAGGTACACCAGAAGAAAGAACAGGATCTGCTA
CCTCCAAGAGATCTTCTCTAACGAGATGGCTAAAGTGGATGATTCATTCTTCCACAGGCTCGAAGAGTCA
TTCCTCGTGGAAGAAGATAAGAAGCACGAGAGGCACCCTATCTTCGGAAACATCGTTGATGAGGTGGCAT
ACCACGAGAAGTACCCTACTATCTACCACCTCAGAAAGAAGCTCGTTGATTCTACTGATAAGGCTGATCT
CAGGCTCATCTACCTCGCTCTCGCTCACATGATCAAGTTCAGAGGACACTTCCTCATCGAGGGTGATCTC
AACCCTGATAACTCTGATGTGGATAAGTTGTTCATCCAGCTCGTGCAGACCTACAACCAGCTTTTCGAAG
AGAACCCTATCAACGCTTCAGGTGTGGATGCTAAGGCTATCCTCTCTGCTAGGCTCTCTAAGTCAAGAAG
GCTTGAGAACCTCATTGCTCAGCTCCCTGGTGAGAAGAAGAACGGACTTTTCGGAAACTTGATCGCTCTC
TCTCTCGGACTCACCCCTAACTTCAAGTCTAACTTCGATCTCGCTGAGGATGCAAAGCTCCAGCTCTCAA
AGGATACCTACGATGATGATCTCGATAACCTCCTCGCTCAGATCGGAGATCAGTACGCTGATTTGTTCCT
CGCTGCTAAGAACCTCTCTGATGCTATCCTCCTCAGTGATATCCTCAGAGTGAACACCGAGATCACCAAG
GCTCCACTCTCAGCTTCTATGATCAAGAGATACGATGAGCACCACCAGGATCTCACACTTCTCAAGGCTC
TTGTTAGACAGCAGCTCCCAGAGAAGTACAAAGAGATTTTCTTCGATCAGTCTAAGAACGGATACGCTGG
TTACATCGATGGTGGTGCATCTCAAGAAGAGTTCTACAAGTTCATCAAGCCTATCCTCGAGAAGATGGAT
GGAACCGAGGAACTCCTCGTGAAGCTCAATAGAGAGGATCTTCTCAGAAAGCAGAGGACCTTCGATAACG
GATCTATCCCTCATCAGATCCACCTCGGAGAGTTGCACGCTATCCTTAGAAGGCAAGAGGATTTCTACCC
ATTCCTCAAGGATAACAGGGAAAAGATTGAGAAGATTCTCACCTTCAGAATCCCTTACTACGTGGGACCT
CTCGCTAGAGGAAACTCAAGATTCGCTTGGATGACCAGAAAGTCTGAGGAAACCATCACCCCTTGGAACT
TCGAAGAGGTGGTGGATAAGGGTGCTAGTGCTCAGTCTTTCATCGAGAGGATGACCAACTTCGATAAGAA
CCTTCCAAACGAGAAGGTGCTCCCTAAGCACTCTTTGCTCTACGAGTACTTCACCGTGTACAACGAGTTG
ACCAAGGTTAAGTACGTGACCGAGGGAATGAGGAAGCCTGCTTTTTTGTCAGGTGAGCAAAAGAAGGCTA
TCGTTGATCTCTTGTTCAAGACCAACAGAAAGGTGACCGTGAAGCAGCTCAAAGAGGATTACTTCAAGAA
AATCGAGTGCTTCGATTCAGTTGAGATTTCTGGTGTTGAGGATAGGTTCAACGCATCTCTCGGAACCTAC
CACGATCTCCTCAAGATCATTAAGGATAAGGATTTCTTGGATAACGAGGAAAACGAGGATATCTTGGAGG
ATATCGTTCTTACCCTCACCCTCTTTGAAGATAGAGAGATGATTGAAGAAAGGCTCAAGACCTACGCTCA
TCTCTTCGATGATAAGGTGATGAAGCAGTTGAAGAGAAGAAGATACACTGGTTGGGGAAGGCTCTCAAGA
AAGCTCATTAACGGAATCAGGGATAAGCAGTCTGGAAAGACAATCCTTGATTTCCTCAAGTCTGATGGAT
TCGCTAACAGAAACTTCATGCAGCTCATCCACGATGATTCTCTCACCTTTAAAGAGGATATCCAGAAGGC
TCAGGTTTCAGGACAGGGTGATAGTCTCCATGAGCATATCGCTAACCTCGCTGGATCTCCTGCAATCAAG
AAGGGAATCCTCCAGACTGTGAAGGTTGTGGATGAGTTGGTGAAGGTGATGGGAAGGCATAAGCCTGAGA
ACATCGTGATCGAAATGGCTAGAGAGAACCAGACCACTCAGAAGGGACAGAAGAACTCTAGGGAAAGGAT
GAAGAGGATCGAGGAAGGTATCAAAGAGCTTGGATCTCAGATCCTCAAAGAGCACCCTGTTGAGAACACT
CAGCTCCAGAATGAGAAGCTCTACCTCTACTACCTCCAGAACGGAAGGGATATGTATGTGGATCAAGAGT
TGGATATCAACAGGCTCTCTGATTACGATGTTGATCATATCGTGCCACAGTCATTCTTGAAGGATGATTC
TATCGATAACAAGGTGCTCACCAGGTCTGATAAGAACAGGGGTAAGAGTGATAACGTGCCAAGTGAAGAG
GTTGTGAAGAAAATGAAGAACTATTGGAGGCAGCTCCTCAACGCTAAGCTCATCACTCAGAGAAAGTTCG
ATAACTTGACTAAGGCTGAGAGGGGAGGACTCTCTGAATTGGATAAGGCAGGATTCATCAAGAGGCAGCT
TGTGGAAACCAGGCAGATCACTAAGCACGTTGCACAGATCCTCGATTCTAGGATGAACACCAAGTACGAT
GAGAACGATAAGTTGATCAGGGAAGTGAAGGTTATCACCCTCAAGTCAAAGCTCGTGTCTGATTTCAGAA
AGGATTTCCAATTCTACAAGGTGAGGGAAATCAACAACTACCACCACGCTCACGATGCTTACCTTAACGC
TGTTGTTGGAACCGCTCTCATCAAGAAGTATCCTAAGCTCGAGTCAGAGTTCGTGTACGGTGATTACAAG
GTGTACGATGTGAGGAAGATGATCGCTAAGTCTGAGCAAGAGATCGGAAAGGCTACCGCTAAGTATTTCT
TCTACTCTAACATCATGAATTTCTTCAAGACCGAGATTACCCTCGCTAACGGTGAGATCAGAAAGAGGCC
ACTCATCGAGACAAACGGTGAAACAGGTGAGATCGTGTGGGATAAGGGAAGGGATTTCGCTACCGTTAGA
AAGGTGCTCTCTATGCCACAGGTGAACATCGTTAAGAAAACCGAGGTGCAGACCGGTGGATTCTCTAAAG
AGTCTATCCTCCCTAAGAGGAACTCTGATAAGCTCATTGCTAGGAAGAAGGATTGGGACCCTAAGAAATA
CGGTGGTTTCGATTCTCCTACCGTGGCTTACTCTGTTCTCGTTGTGGCTAAGGTTGAGAAGGGAAAGAGT
AAGAAGCTCAAGTCTGTTAAGGAACTTCTCGGAATCACTATCATGGAAAGGTCATCTTTCGAGAAGAACC
CAATCGATTTCCTCGAGGCTAAGGGATACAAAGAGGTTAAGAAGGATCTCATCATCAAGCTCCCAAAGTA
CTCACTCTTCGAACTCGAGAACGGTAGAAAGAGGATGCTCGCTTCTGCTGGTGAGCTTCAAAAGGGAAAC
GAGCTTGCTCTCCCATCTAAGTACGTTAACTTTCTTTACCTCGCTTCTCACTACGAGAAGTTGAAGGGAT
CTCCAGAAGATAACGAGCAGAAGCAACTTTTCGTTGAGCAGCACAAGCACTACTTGGATGAGATCATCGA
GCAGATCTCTGAGTTCTCTAAAAGGGTGATCCTCGCTGATGCAAACCTCGATAAGGTGTTGTCTGCTTAC
AACAAGCACAGAGATAAGCCTATCAGGGAACAGGCAGAGAACATCATCCATCTCTTCACCCTTACCAACC
TCGGTGCTCCTGCTGCTTTCAAGTACTTCGATACAACCATCGATAGGAAGAGATACACCTCTACCAAAGA
AGTGCTCGATGCTACCCTCATCCATCAGTCTATCACTGGACTCTACGAGACTAGGATCGATCTCTCACAG
CTCGGTGGTGATTCAAGGGCTGATCCTAAGAAGAAGAGGAAGGTTTGAGCTTGTCAAGCAGATCGTTCAA
ACATTTGGCAATAAAGTTTCTTAAGATTGAATCCTGTTGCCGGTCTTGCGATGATTATCATATAATTTCT
GTTGAATTACGTTAAGCATGTAATAATTAACATGTAATGCATGACGTTATTTATGAGATGGGTTTTTATG
ATTAGAGTCCCGCAATTATACATTTAATACGCGATAGAAAACAAAATATAGCGCGCAAACTAGGATAAAT
TATCGCGCGCGGTGTCATCTATGTTACTAGATCGACGCTAAGCTTGAATTCTTGCTTGTCTTCACAGAGT
GGGGCCCACTGCATCCACCCCAGTACATTAAAAACGTCCGCAATGTGTTATTAAGTTGTCTAAGCGTCAA
TTTGTTTACACCACAATATATCCTGCCACCAGCCAGCCAACAGCTCCCCGACCGGCAGCTCGGCACAAAA
TCACCACTCGATACAGGCAGCCCATCAGTCAGATCAGGATCTCCTTTGCGACGCTCACCGGGCTGGTTGC
CCTCGCCGCTGGGCTGGCGGCCGTCTATGGCCCTGCAAACGCGCCAGAAACGCCGTCGAAGCCGTGTGCG
AGACACCGCGGCCGCCGGCGTTGTGGATACCTCGCGGAAAACTTGGCCCTCACTGACAGATGAGGGGCGG
ACGTTGACACTTGAGGGGCCGACTCACCCGGCGCGGCGTTGACAGATGAGGGGCAGGCTCGATTTCGGCC
GGCGACGTGGAGCTGGCCAGCCTCGCAAATCGGCGAAAACGCCTGATTTTACGCGAGTTTCCCACAGATG
ATGTGGACAAGCCTGGGGATAAGTGCCCTGCGGTATTGACACTTGAGGGGCGCGACTACTGACAGATGAG
GGGCGCGATCCTTGACACTTGAGGGGCAGAGTGCTGACAGATGAGGGGCGCACCTATTGACATTTGAGGG
GCTGTCCACAGGCAGAAAATCCAGCATTTGCAAGGGTTTCCGCCCGTTTTTCGGCCACCGCTAACCTGTC
TTTTAACCTGCTTTTAAACCAATATTTATAAACCTTGTTTTTAACCAGGGCTGCGCCCTGTGCGCGTGAC
CGCGCACGCCGAAGGGGGGTGCCCCCCCTTCTCGAACCCTCCCGGCCCGCTAACGCGGGCCTCCCATCCC
CCCAGGGGCTGCGCCCCTCGGCCGCGAACGGCCTCACCCCAAAAATGGCAGCGCTGGCCAATTCGTGCGC
GGAACCCCTATTTGTTTATTTTTCTAAATACATTCAAATATGTATCCGCTCATGAGACAATAACCTTGAT
AAATGCTTCAATAATATTGAAAAAGGAAGAGTATGAGTATTCAACATTTCCGTGTCGCCCTTATTCCCTT
TTTTGCGGCATTTTGCCTTCCTGTTTTTGCTCACCCAGAAACGCTGGTGAAAGTAAAAGATGCTGAAGAT
CAGTTGGGTGCACGAGTGGGTTACATCGAACTGGATCTCAACAGCGGTAAGATCCTTGAGAGTTTTCGCC
CCGAAGAACGTTTTCCAATGATGAGCACTTTTAAAGTTCTGCTATGTGGCGCGGTATTATCCCGTATTGA
CGCCGGGCAAGAGCAACTCGGTCGCCGCATACACTATTCTCAGAATGACTTGGTTGAGTACTCACCAGTC
ACAGAAAAGCATCTTACGGATGGCATGACAGTAAGAGAATTATGCAGTGCTGCCATAACCATGAGTGATA
ACACTGCGGCCAACTTACTTCTGACAACGATCGGAGGACCGAAGGAGCTAACCGCTTTTTTGCACAACAT
GGGGGATCATGTAACTCGCCTTGATCGTTGGGAACCGGAGCTGAATGAAGCCATACCAAACGACGAGCGT
GACACCACGATGCCTGTAGCAATGGCAACAACGTTGCGCAAACTATTAACTGGCGAACTACTTACTCTAG
CTTCCCGGCAACAATTAATAGACTGGATGGAGGCGGATAAAGTTGCAGGACCACTTCTGCGCTCGGCCCT
TCCGGCTGGCTGGTTTATTGCTGATAAATCTGGAGCCGGTGAGCGTGGTTCTCGCGGTATCATTGCAGCA
CTGGGGCCAGATGGTAAGCCCTCCCGTATCGTAGTTATCTACACGACGGGGAGTCAGGCAACTATGGATG
AACGAAATAGACAGATCGCTGAGATAGGTGCCTCACTGATTAAGCATTGGTAACTGTCAGACCAAGTTTA
CTCATATATACTTTAGATTGATTTAAAACTTCATTTTTAATTTAAAAGGATCTAGGTGAAGATCCTTTTT
GATAATCTCATGACCAAAATCCCTTAACGTGAGTTTTCGTTCCACTGAGCGTCAGACCCCGTAGAAAAGA
TCAAAGGATCTTCTTGAGATCCTTTTTTTCTGCGCGTAATCTGCTGCTTGCAAACAAAAAAACCACCGCT
ACCAGCGGTGGTTTGTTTGCCGGATCAAGAGCTACCAACTCTTTTTCCGAAGGTAACTGGCTTCAGCAGA
GCGCAGATACCAAATACTGTTCTTCTAGTGTAGCCGTAGTTAGGCCACCACTTCAAGAACTCTGTAGCAC
CGCCTACATACCTCGCTCTGCTAATCCTGTTACCAGTGGCTGCTGCCAGTGGCGATAAGTCGTGTCTTAC
CGGGTTGGACTCAAGACGATAGTTACCGGATAAGGCGCAGCGGTCGGGCTGAACGGGGGGTTCGTGCACA
CAGCCCAGCTTGGAGCGAACGACCTACACCGAACTGAGATACCTACAGCGTGAGCTATGAGAAAGCGCCA
CGCTTCCCGAAGGGAGAAAGGCGGACAGGTATCCGGTAAGCGGCAGGGTCGGAACAGGAGAGCGCACGAG
GGAGCTTCCAGGGGGAAACGCCTGGTATCTTTATAGTCCTGTCGGGTTTCGCCACCTCTGACTTGAGCGT
CGATTTTTGTGATGCTCGTCAGGGGGGCGGAGCCTATGGAAAAACGCCAGCAACGCGGCCTTTTTACGGT
TCCTGGCAGATCCTAGATGTGGCGCAACGATGCCGGCGACAAGCAGGAGCGCACCGACTTCTTCCGCATC
AAGTGTTTTGGCTCTCAGGCCGAGGCCCACGGCAAGTATTTGGGCAAGGGGTCGCTGGTATTCGTGCAGG
GCAAGATTCGGAATACCAAGTACGAGAAGGACGGCCAGACGGTCTACGGGACCGACTTCATTGCCGATAA
GGTGGATTATCTGGACACCAAGGCACCAGGCGGGTCAAATCAGGAATAAGGGCACATTGCCCCGGCGTGA
GTCGGGGCAATCCCGCAAGGAGGGTGAATGAATCGGACGTTTGACCGGAAGGCATACAGGCAAGAACTGA
TCGACGCGGGGTTTTCCGCCGAGGATGCCGAAACCATCGCAAGCCGCACCGTCATGCGTGCGCCCCGCGA
AACCTTCCAGTCCGTCGGCTCGATGGTCCAGCAAGCTACGGCCAAGATCGAGCGCGACAGCGTGCAACTG
GCTCCCCCTGCCCTGCCCGCGCCATCGGCCGCCGTGGAGCGTTCGCGTCGTCTTGAACAGGAGGCGGCAG
GTTTGGCGAAGTCGATGACCATCGACACGCGAGGAACTATGACGACCAAGAAGCGAAAAACCGCCGGCGA
GGACCTGGCAAAACAGGTCAGCGAGGCCAAGCAGGCCGCGTTGCTGAAACACACGAAGCAGCAGATCAAG
GAAATGCAGCTTTCCTTGTTCGATATTGCGCCGTGGCCGGACACGATGCGAGCGATGCCAAACGACACGG
CCCGCTCTGCCCTGTTCACCACGCGCAACAAGAAAATCCCGCGCGAGGCGCTGCAAAACAAGGTCATTTT
CCACGTCAACAAGGACGTGAAGATCACCTACACCGGCGTCGAGCTGCGGGCCGACGATGACGAACTGGTG
TGGCAGCAGGTGTTGGAGTACGCGAAGCGCACCCCTATCGGCGAGCCGATCACCTTCACGTTCTACGAGC
TTTGCCAGGACCTGGGCTGGTCGATCAATGGCCGGTATTACACGAAGGCCGAGGAATGCCTGTCGCGCCT
ACAGGCGACGGCGATGGGCTTCACGTCCGACCGCGTTGGGCACCTGGAATCGGTGTCGCTGCTGCACCGC
TTCCGCGTCCTGGACCGTGGCAAGAAAACGTCCCGTTGCCAGGTCCTGATCGACGAGGAAATCGTCGTGC
TGTTTGCTGGCGACCACTACACGAAATTCATATGGGAGAAGTACCGCAAGCTGTCGCCGACGGCCCGACG
GATGTTCGACTATTTCAGCTCGCACCGGGAGCCGTACCCGCTCAAGCTGGAAACCTTCCGCCTCATGTGC
GGATCGGATTCCACCCGCGTGAAGAAGTGGCGCGAGCAGGTCGGCGAAGCCTGCGAAGAGTTGCGAGGCA
GCGGCCTGGTGGAACACGCCTGGGTCAATGATGACCTGGTGCATTGCAAACGCTAG
